Addgene plasmid #107526: pTE4560
Purpose: Expresses As crRNA and mCherry in mammalian cells.
Depositing lab: Ervin Welker. Depositing organization: HUN-REN Biological Research Centre Szeged (HUN-REN Szegedi Biológiai Kutatóközpont). Publication: Mb- and FnCpf1 nucleases are active in mammalian cells: activities and PAM preferences of four wild-type Cpf1 nucleases and of their altered PAM specificity variants. Toth E, Czene BC, Kulcsar PI, Krausz SL, Talas A, Nyeste A, Varga E, Huszar K, Weinhardt N, Ligeti Z, Borsy AE, Fodor E, Welker E. Nucleic Acids Res. 2018 Sep 20. pii: 5103950. doi: 10.1093/nar/gky815. PubMed 30239882.
Backbone
  Vector backbone: pEGFP-C1
  Backbone manufacturer: Clonetech
  Backbone size w/o insert (bp): 3062
  Total vector size (bp): 4885
  Vector type: Mammalian Expression
  Selectable markers: Neomycin (select with G418)
Growth in bacteria
  Bacterial resistance: Kanamycin, 50 μg/mL
  Growth temperature: 37°C
  Growth strain: DH5alpha
  Copy number: High Copy
Gene/Insert 1
  Gene/Insert name: As crRNA (alt name: CRISPR RNA for Acidaminococcus sp. Cpf1 nuclease)
  Insert size (bp): 47
  Promoter: human U6
  Cloning method: Unknown
  Sequencing primers: 5′ CCTCTGACTTGAGCGTCG
Gene/Insert 2
  Gene/Insert name: mCherry (alt name: mCherry fluorescent protein)
  Insert size (bp): 708
  Promoter: CBh
  Cloning method: Unknown
  Sequencing primers: 5′ ggctgttagagagataattgg; 3′ CATTTTATGTTTCAGGTTCAGG
Terms and licenses: Academic/Nonprofit Terms; Industry Terms: Not Available to Industry
How to cite: pTE4560 was a gift from Ervin Welker (Addgene plasmid # 107526 ; http://n2t.net/addgene:107526 ; RRID:Addgene_107526)
