[The description below was written by a language model from this plasmid's Addgene catalogue record and pLannotate feature annotations shown in this document.]
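Description:
pTE4560 is a 4,885 bp mammalian expression plasmid built on the pEGFP-C1 backbone that co-expresses a CRISPR RNA for the Acidaminococcus sp. Cpf1 (AsCpf1/Cas12a) nuclease and the red fluorescent protein mCherry. It is propagated in E. coli as a high-copy plasmid through a ColE1/pUC-type origin. Selection relies on a single Tn5 NeoR/KanR (aminoglycoside phosphotransferase) gene placed behind tandem bacterial (AmpR/bla) and SV40 early promoters and ending in an HSV TK polyadenylation signal. This arrangement gives kanamycin resistance in bacteria and G418 resistance in transfected mammalian cells. Only a fragment of the f1 origin remains, and the short ble, SV40 large T antigen and bGH poly(A) fragments in the annotation appear to be backbone remnants rather than functional parts.

The payload consists of two adjacent transcription units in the same orientation. A human U6 RNA polymerase III promoter drives the 47 bp As crRNA insert, which lies in the short unannotated gap downstream of the promoter. The record does not state which target the spacer addresses. Immediately after this comes the CBh promoter, made up of a CMV enhancer, the chicken β-actin promoter and a hybrid CBA/MVM intron, which drives the 708 bp mCherry coding sequence, followed by an SV40 poly(A) signal. mCherry presumably serves as a marker for cells that received the crRNA plasmid. The nuclease is not encoded here and must be supplied from a separate construct. The plasmid comes from a study comparing the activities and PAM preferences of several wild-type and PAM-variant Cpf1 nucleases in mammalian cells.
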