Features (pLannotate 1.2.2; 15 found; start..end, strand, type, name):
      7..247     +  promoter       U6 promoter: RNA polymerase III promoter for human U6 snRNA
    308..593     +  enhancer       CMV enhancer: human cytomegalovirus immediate early enhancer; contains an 18-bp deletion relative to the standard CMV enhancer
    595..872     +  promoter       chicken β-actin promoter: No description available
    873..1101    +  intron         hybrid intron: hybrid between chicken β-actin (CBA) and minute virus of mice (MMV) introns (Gray et al., 2011)
   1119..1826    +  CDS            mCherry: mCherry is a basic (constitutively fluorescent) red fluorescent protein published in 2004, derived from Discosoma sp.. It is reported to be a very rapidly-maturing monomer with low acid sensitivity.
   1851..1935    +  CDS            large T antigen (fragment): large T antigen from SV40 (simian virus 40)
   1958..2079    +  polyA_signal   SV40 poly(A) signal: SV40 polyadenylation signal
   2085..2315    -  rep_origin     f1 ori (fragment) (sequence partly withheld): f1 bacteriophage origin of replication; arrow indicates direction of (+) strand synthesis
   2342..2446    +  promoter       AmpR promoter: bla
   2448..2805    +  promoter       SV40 promoter: SV40 enhancer and early promoter
   2840..3634    +  CDS            NeoR/KanR: aminoglycoside phosphotransferase from Tn5; aph(3')-II (or nptII); confers resistance to neomycin, kanamycin, and G418 (Geneticin®)
   3655..3807    +  CDS            ble (fragment): BLE_KLEPN - Experimental evidence at protein level: Swiss-Prot protein existence level 1. Binding protein with a strong affinity to the bleomycin family of antibiotics. Binds to CL990; an antimitotic-antibiotic compound. From Klebsiella pneumoniae.
   3866..3913    +  polyA_signal   HSV TK poly(A) signal: herpes simplex virus thymidine kinase polyadenylation signal (Cole and Stacy, 1985)
   4004..4020    -  polyA_signal   bGH poly(A) signal (fragment): bovine growth hormone polyadenylation signal
   4242..4830    +  rep_origin     ori: high-copy-number ColE1/pMB1/pBR322/pUC origin of replication
>Addgene plasmid #107526 | pTE4560 | depositor full sequence | sequence record 202815 | pTE4560 sequence 4885 bps
ACATGTGAGGGCCTATTTCCCATGATTCCTTCATATTTGCATATACGATACAAGGCTGTTAGAGAGATAA
TTGGAATTAATTTGACTGTAAACACAAAGATATTAGTACAAAATACGTGACGTAGAAAGTAATAATTTCT
TGGGTAGTTTGCAGTTTTAAAATTATGTTTTAAAATGGACTATCATATGCTTACCGTAACTTGAAAGTAT
TTCGATTTCTTGGCTTTATATATCTTGTGGAAAGGACGAAACACCGTAATTTCTACTCTTGTAGATGGAG
ACGGGATCCCGTCTCCTTTTTTGTACCCGTTACATAACTTACGGTAAATGGCCCGCCTGGCTGACCGCCC
AACGACCCCCGCCCATTGACGTCAATAGTAACGCCAATAGGGACTTTCCATTGACGTCAATGGGTGGAGT
ATTTACGGTAAACTGCCCACTTGGCAGTACATCAAGTGTATCATATGCCAAGTACGCCCCCTATTGACGT
CAATGACGGTAAATGGCCCGCCTGGCATTGTGCCCAGTACATGACCTTATGGGACTTTCCTACTTGGCAG
TACATCTACGTATTAGTCATCGCTATTACCATGGTCGAGGTGAGCCCCACGTTCTGCTTCACTCTCCCCA
TCTCCCCCCCCTCCCCACCCCCAATTTTGTATTTATTTATTTTTTAATTATTTTGTGCAGCGATGGGGGC
GGGGGGGGGGGGGGGGCGCGCGCCAGGCGGGGCGGGGCGGGGCGAGGGGCGGGGCGGGGCGAGGCGGAGA
GGTGCGGCGGCAGCCAATCAGAGCGGCGCGCTCCGAAAGTTTCCTTTTATGGCGAGGCGGCGGCGGCGGC
GGCCCTATAAAAAGCGAAGCGCGCGGCGGGCGGGAGTCGCTGCGACGCTGCCTTCGCCCCGTGCCCCGCT
CCGCCGCCGCCTCGCGCCGCCCGCCCCGGCTCTGACTGACCGCGTTACTCCCACAGGTGAGCGGGCGGGA
CGGCCCTTCTCCTCCGGGCTGTAATTAGCTGAGCAAGAGGTAAGGGTTTAAGGGATGGTTGGTTGGTGGG
GTATTAATGTTTAATTACCTGGAGCACCTGCCTGAAATCACTTTTTTTCAGGTTGGACCGGTGCCACCAT
GGTGAGCAAGGGCGAGGAGGATAACATGGCCATCATCAAGGAGTTCATGCGCTTCAAGGTGCACATGGAG
GGCTCCGTGAACGGCCACGAGTTCGAGATCGAGGGCGAGGGCGAGGGCCGCCCCTACGAGGGCACCCAGA
CCGCCAAGCTGAAGGTGACCAAGGGTGGCCCCCTGCCCTTCGCCTGGGACATCCTGTCCCCTCAGTTCAT
GTACGGCTCCAAGGCCTACGTGAAGCACCCCGCCGACATCCCCGACTACTTGAAGCTGTCCTTCCCCGAG
GGCTTCAAGTGGGAGCGCGTGATGAACTTCGAGGACGGCGGCGTGGTGACCGTGACCCAGGACTCCTCCC
TGCAGGACGGCGAGTTCATCTACAAGGTGAAGCTGCGCGGCACCAACTTCCCCTCCGACGGCCCCGTAAT
GCAGAAAAAGACCATGGGCTGGGAGGCCTCCTCCGAGCGGATGTACCCCGAGGACGGCGCCCTGAAGGGC
GAGATCAAGCAGAGGCTGAAGCTGAAGGACGGCGGCCACTACGACGCTGAGGTCAAGACCACCTACAAGG
CCAAGAAGCCCGTGCAGCTGCCCGGCGCCTACAACGTCAACATCAAGTTGGACATCACCTCCCACAACGA
GGACTACACCATCGTGGAACAGTACGAACGCGCCGAGGGCCGCCACTCCACCGGCGGCATGGACGAGCTG
TACAAGTAGGATCCACCGGATCTAGATAACTGATCATAATCAGCCATACCACATTTGTAGAGGTTTTACT
TGCTTTAAAAAACCTCCCACACCTCCCCCTGAACCTGAAACATAAAATGAATGCAATTGTTGTTGTTAAC
TTGTTTATTGCAGCTTATAATGGTTACAAATAAAGCAATAGCATCACAAATTTCACAAATAAAGCATTTT
TTTCACTGCATTCTAGTTGTGGTTTGTCCAAACTCATCAATGTATCTTAACGCGGTGAACCATCACCCT
[91 nt withheld, positions 2100-2190]
G
[124 nt withheld, positions 2192-2315]
CAGGTGGCACTTTTCGGGGAAATGTGCGCGGAACCCCTATTTGTTTATTTTTCTAAATACATTCAAATAT
GTATCCGCTCATGAGACAATAACCCTGATAAATGCTTCAATAATATTGAAAAAGGAAGAGTCCTGAGGCG
GAAAGAACCAGCTGTGGAATGTGTGTCAGTTAGGGTGTGGAAAGTCCCCAGGCTCCCCAGCAGGCAGAAG
TATGCAAAGCATGCATCTCAATTAGTCAGCAACCAGGTGTGGAAAGTCCCCAGGCTCCCCAGCAGGCAGA
AGTATGCAAAGCATGCATCTCAATTAGTCAGCAACCATAGTCCCGCCCCTAACTCCGCCCATCCCGCCCC
TAACTCCGCCCAGTTCCGCCCATTCTCCGCCCCATGGCTGACTAATTTTTTTTATTTATGCAGAGGCCGA
GGCCGCCTCGGCCTCTGAGCTATTCCAGAAGTAGTGAGGAGGCTTTTTTGGAGGCCTAGGCTTTTGCAAA
GATCGATCAAGAGACAGGATGAGGATCGTTTCGCATGATTGAACAAGATGGATTGCACGCAGGTTCTCCG
GCCGCTTGGGTGGAGAGGCTATTCGGCTATGACTGGGCACAACAGACAATCGGCTGCTCTGATGCCGCCG
TGTTCCGGCTGTCAGCGCAGGGGCGCCCGGTTCTTTTTGTCAAGACCGACCTGTCCGGTGCCCTGAATGA
ACTGCAAGACGAGGCAGCGCGGCTATCGTGGCTGGCCACGACGGGCGTTCCTTGCGCAGCTGTGCTCGAC
GTTGTCACTGAAGCGGGAAGGGACTGGCTGCTATTGGGCGAAGTGCCGGGGCAGGATCTCCTGTCATCTC
ACCTTGCTCCTGCCGAGAAAGTATCCATCATGGCTGATGCAATGCGGCGGCTGCATACGCTTGATCCGGC
TACCTGCCCATTCGACCACCAAGCGAAACATCGCATCGAGCGAGCACGTACTCGGATGGAAGCCGGTCTT
GTCGATCAGGATGATCTGGACGAAGAGCATCAGGGGCTCGCGCCAGCCGAACTGTTCGCCAGGCTCAAGG
CGAGCATGCCCGACGGCGAGGATCTCGTCGTGACCCATGGCGATGCCTGCTTGCCGAATATCATGGTGGA
AAATGGCCGCTTTTCTGGATTCATCGACTGTGGCCGGCTGGGTGTGGCGGACCGCTATCAGGACATAGCG
TTGGCTACCCGTGATATTGCTGAAGAGCTTGGCGGCGAATGGGCTGACCGCTTCCTCGTGCTTTACGGTA
TCGCCGCTCCCGATTCGCAGCGCATCGCCTTCTATCGCCTTCTTGACGAGTTCTTCTGAGCGGGACTCTG
GGGTTCGAAATGACCGACCAAGCGACGCCCAACCTGCCATCACGAGATTTCGATTCCACCGCCGCCTTCT
ATGAAAGGTTGGGCTTCGGAATCGTTTTCCGGGACGCCGGCTGGATGATCCTCCAGCGCGGGGATCTCAT
GCTGGAGTTCTTCGCCCACCCTAGGGGGAGGCTAACTGAAACACGGAAGGAGACAATACCGGAAGGAACC
CGCGCTATGACGGCAATAAAAAGACAGAATAAAACGCACGGTGTTGGGTCGTTTGTTCATAAACGCGGGG
TTCGGTCCCAGGGCTGGCACTCTGTCGATACCCCACCGAGACCCCATTGGGGCCAATACGCCCGCGTTTC
TTCCTTTTCCCCACCCCACCCCCCAAGTTCGGGTGAAGGCCCAGGGCTCGCAGCCAACGTCGGGGCGGCA
GGCCCTGCCATAGCCTCAGGTTACTCATATATACTTTAGATTGATTTAAAACTTCATTTTTAATTTAAAA
GGATCTAGGTGAAGATCCTTTTTGATAATCTCATGACCAAAATCCCTTAACGTGAGTTTTCGTTCCACTG
AGCGTCAGACCCCGTAGAAAAGATCAAAGGATCTTCTTGAGATCCTTTTTTTCTGCGCGTAATCTGCTGC
TTGCAAACAAAAAAACCACCGCTACCAGCGGTGGTTTGTTTGCCGGATCAAGAGCTACCAACTCTTTTTC
CGAAGGTAACTGGCTTCAGCAGAGCGCAGATACCAAATACTGTCCTTCTAGTGTAGCCGTAGTTAGGCCA
CCACTTCAAGAACTCTGTAGCACCGCCTACATACCTCGCTCTGCTAATCCTGTTACCAGTGGCTGCTGCC
AGTGGCGATAAGTCGTGTCTTACCGGGTTGGACTCAAGACGATAGTTACCGGATAAGGCGCAGCGGTCGG
GCTGAACGGGGGGTTCGTGCACACAGCCCAGCTTGGAGCGAACGACCTACACCGAACTGAGATACCTACA
GCGTGAGCTATGAGAAAGCGCCACGCTTCCCGAAGGGAGAAAGGCGGACAGGTATCCGGTAAGCGGCAGG
GTCGGAACAGGAGAGCGCACGAGGGAGCTTCCAGGGGGAAACGCCTGGTATCTTTATAGTCCTGTCGGGT
TTCGCCACCTCTGACTTGAGCGTCGATTTTTGTGATGCTCGTCAGGGGGGCGGAGCCTATGGAAAAACGC
CAGCAACGCGGCCTTTTTACGGTTCCTGGCCTTTTGCTGGCCTTTTGCTC
