>Addgene plasmid #107526 | pTE4560 | addgene partial sequence | sequence record 207706 | Addgene Partial NGS Result
GGGCGAGGGGCGGGGCGGGGCGAGGCGGAGAGGTGCGGCGGCAGCCAATCAGAGCGGCGCGCTCCGAAAG
TTTCCTTTTATGGCGAGGCGGCGGCGGCGGCGGCCCTATAAAAAGCGAAGCGCGCGGCGGGCGGGAGTCG
CTGCGCGCTGCCTTCGCCCCGTGCCCCGCTCCGCCGCCGCCTCGCGCCGCCCGCCCCGGCTCTGACTGAC
CGCGTTACTCCCACAGGTGAGCGGGCGGGACGGCCCTTCTCCTCCGGGCTGTAATTAGCTGAGCAAGAGG
TAAGGGTTTAAGGGATGGTTGGTTGGTGGGGTATTAATGTTTAATTACCTGGAGCACCTGCCTGAAATCA
CTTTTTTTCAGGTTGGACCGGTGCCACCATGGTGAGCAAGGGCGAGGAGGATAACATGGCCATCATCAAG
GAGTTCATGCGCTTCAAGGTGCACATGGAGGGCTCCGTGAACGGCCACGAGTTCGAGATCGAGGGCGAGG
GCGAGGGCCGCCCCTACGAGGGCACCCAGACCGCCAAGCTGAAGGTGACCAAGGGTGGCCCCCTGCCCTT
CGCCTGGGACATCCTGTCCCCTCAGTTCATGTACGGCTCCAAGGCCTACGTGAAGCACCCCGCCGACATC
CCCGACTACTTGAAGCTGTCCTTCCCCGAGGGCTTCAAGTGGGAGCGCGTGATGAACTTCGAGGACGGCG
GCGTGGTGACCGTGACCCAGGACTCCTCCCTGCAGGACGGCGAGTTCATCTACAAGGTGAAGCTGCGCGG
CACCAACTTCCCCTCCGACGGCCCCGTAATGCAGAAAAAGACCATGGGCTGGGAGGCCTCCTCCGAGCGG
ATGTACCCCGAGGACGGCGCCCTGAAGGGCGAGATCAAGCAGAGGCTGAAGCTGAAGGACGGCGGCCACT
ACGACGCTGAGGTCAAGACCACCTACAAGGCCAAGAAGCCCGTGCAGCTGCCCGGCGCCTACAACGTCAA
CATCAAGTTGGACATCACCTCCCACAACGAGGACTACACCATCGTGGAACAGTACGAACGCGCCGAGGGC
CGCCACTCCACCGGCGGCATGGACGAGCTGTACAAGTAGGATCCACCGGATCTAGATAACTGATCATAAT
CAGCCATACCACATTTGTAGAGGTTTTACTTGCTTTAAAAAACCTCCCACACCTCCCCCTGAACCTGAAA
CATAAAATGAATGCAATTGTTGTTGTTAACTTGTTTATTGCAGCTTATAATGGTTACAAATAAAGCAATA
GCATCACAAATTTCACAAATAAAGCATTTTTTTCACTGCATTCTAGTTGTGGTTTGTCCAAACTCATCAA
TGTATCTTAACGCGGTGAACCATCACCCT
[91 nt withheld, positions 1360-1450]
G
[124 nt withheld, positions 1452-1575]
CAGGTGGCACTTTTCGGGGAAATGTGCGCGGAACCCCTATTTGTTTATTTTTCTAAATACATTCAAATAT
GTATCCGCTCATGAGACAATAACCCTGATAAATGCTTCAATAATATTGAAAAAGGAAGAGTCCTGAGGCG
GAAAGAACCAGCTGTGGAATGTGTGTCAGTTAGGGTGTGGAAAGTCCCCAGGCTCCCCAGCAGGCAGAAG
TATGCAAAGCATGCATCTCAATTAGTCAGCAACCAGGTGTGGAAAGTCCCCAGGCTCCCCAGCAGGCAGA
AGTATGCAAAGCATGCATCTCAATTAGTCAGCAACCATAGTCCCGCCCCTAACTCCGCCCATCCCGCCCC
TAACTCCGCCCAGTTCCGCCCATTCTCCGCCCCATGGCTGACTAATTTTTTTTATTTATGCAGAGGCCGA
GGCCGCCTCGGCCTCTGAGCTATTCCAGAAGTAGTGAGGAGGCTTTTTTGGAGGCCTAGGCTTTTGCAAA
GATCGATCAAGAGACAGGATGAGGATCGTTTCGCATGATTGAACAAGATGGATTGCACGCAGGTTCTCCG
GCCGCTTGGGTGGAGAGGCTATTCGGCTATGACTGGGCACAACAGACAATCGGCTGCTCTGATGCCGCCG
TGTTCCGGCTGTCAGCGCAGGGGCGCCCGGTTCTTTTTGTCAAGACCGACCTGTCCGGTGCCCTGAATGA
ACTGCAAGACGAGGCAGCGCGGCTATCGTGGCTGGCCACGACGGGCGTTCCTTGCGCAGCTGTGCTCGAC
GTTGTCACTGAAGCGGGAAGGGACTGGCTGCTATTGGGCGAAGTGCCGGGGCAGGATCTCCTGTCATCTC
ACCTTGCTCCTGCCGAGAAAGTATCCATCATGGCTGATGCAATGCGGCGGCTGCATACGCTTGATCCGGC
TACCTGCCCATTCGACCACCAAGCGAAACATCGCATCGAGCGAGCACGTACTCGGATGGAAGCCGGTCTT
GTCGATCAGGATGATCTGGACGAAGAGCATCAGGGGCTCGCGCCAGCCGAACTGTTCGCCAGGCTCAAGG
CGAGCATGCCCGACGGCGAGGATCTCGTCGTGACCCATGGCGATGCCTGCTTGCCGAATATCATGGTGGA
AAATGGCCGCTTTTCTGGATTCATCGACTGTGGCCGGCTGGGTGTGGCGGACCGCTATCAGGACATAGCG
TTGGCTACCCGTGATATTGCTGAAGAGCTTGGCGGCGAATGGGCTGACCGCTTCCTCGTGCTTTACGGTA
TCGCCGCTCCCGATTCGCAGCGCATCGCCTTCTATCGCCTTCTTGACGAGTTCTTCTGAGCGGGACTCTG
GGGTTCGAAATGACCGACCAAGCGACGCCCAACCTGCCATCACGAGATTTCGATTCCACCGCCGCCTTCT
ATGAAAGGTTGGGCTTCGGAATCGTTTTCCGGGACGCCGGCTGGATGATCCTCCAGCGCGGGGATCTCAT
GCTGGAGTTCTTCGCCCACCCTAGGGGGAGGCTAACTGAAACACGGAAGGAGACAATACCGGAAGGAACC
CGCGCTATGACGGCAATAAAAAGACAGAATAAAACGCACGGTGTTGGGTCGTTTGTTCATAAACGCGGGG
TTCGGTCCCAGGGCTGGCACTCTGTCGATACCCCACCGAGACCCCATTGGGGCCAATACGCCCGCGTTTC
TTCCTTTTCCCCACCCCACCCCCCAAGTTCGGGTGAAGGCCCAGGGCTCGCAGCCAACGTCGGGGCGGCA
GGCCCTGCCATAGCCTCAGGTTACTCATATATACTTTAGATTGATTTAAAACTTCATTTTTAATTTAAAA
GGATCTAGGTGAAGATCCTTTTTGATAATCTCATGACCAAAATCCCTTAACGTGAGTTTTCGTTCCACTG
AGCGTCAGACCCCGTAGAAAAGATCAAAGGATCTTCTTGAGATCCTTTTTTTCTGCGCGTAATCTGCTGC
TTGCAAACAAAAAAACCACCGCTACCAGCGGTGGTTTGTTTGCCGGATCAAGAGCTACCAACTCTTTTTC
CGAAGGTAACTGGCTTCAGCAGAGCGCAGATACCAAATACTGTTCTTCTAGTGTAGCCGTAGTTAGGCCA
CCACTTCAAGAACTCTGTAGCACCGCCTACATACCTCGCTCTGCTAATCCTGTTACCAGTGGCTGCTGCC
AGTGGCGATAAGTCGTGTCTTACCGGGTTGGACTCAAGACGATAGTTACCGGATAAGGCGCAGCGGTCGG
GCTGAACGGGGGGTTCGTGCACACAGCCCAGCTTGGAGCGAACGACCTACACCGAACTGAGATACCTACA
GCGTGAGCTATGAGAAAGCGCCACGCTTCCCGAAGGGAGAAAGGCGGACAGGTATCCGGTAAGCGGCAGG
GTCGGAACAGGAGAGCGCACGAGGGAGCTTCCAGGGGGAAACGCCTGGTATCTTTATAGTCCTGTCGGGT
TTCGCCACCTCTGACTTGAGCGTCGATTTTTGTGATGCTCGTCAGGGGGGCGGAGCCTATGGAAAAACGC
CAGCAACGCGGCCTTTTTACGGTTCCTGGCCTTTTGCTGGCCTTTTGCTCACATGTGAGGGCCTATTTCC
CATGATTCCTTCATATTTGCATATACGATACAAGGCTGTTAGAGAGATAATTGGAATTAATTTGACTGTA
AACACAAAGATATTAGTACAAAATACGTGACGTAGAAAGTAATAATTTCTTGGGTAGTTTGCAGTTTTAA
AATTATGTTTTAAAATGGACTATCATATGCTTACCGTAACTTGAAAGTATTTCGATTTCTTGGCTTTATA
TATCTTGTGGAAAGGACGAAACACCGTAATTTCTACTCTTGTAGATGGAGACGGGATCCCGTCTCCTTTT
TTGTACCCGTTACATAACTTACGGTAAATGGCCCGCCTGGCTGACCGCCCAACGACCCCCGCCCATTGAC
GTCAATAGTAACGCCAATAGGGACTTTCCATTGACGTCAATGGGTGGAGTATTTACGGTAAACTGCCCAC
TTGGCAGTACATCAAGTGTATCATATGCCAAGTACGCCCCCTATTGACGTCAATGACGGTAAATGGCCCG
CCTGGCATTGTGCCCAGTACATGACCTTATGGGACTTTCCTACTTGGCAGTACATCTACGTATTAGTCAT
CGCTATTACCATGGTCGAGGTGAGCCCCACGTTCTGCTTCACTCTCCCCATCTCCCCCCCCTCCCCACCC
CCAATTTTGTATTTATTTATTTTTTAATTATTTTGTGCAGCGATGGGGGCGGGGGGGGGGG
